Addgene plasmid #221840: pACUH 5-HT2BR-7xGFP11-HA
Purpose: Plasmid for generating 10xUAS-5-HT2BR-7xGFP11-HA transgenic flies with attP/attB integration. It carries the attB sequence.
Depositing lab: Quentin Gaudry. Depositing organization: University of Maryland, College Park. Publication: Serotonin acts through multiple cellular targets during an olfactory critical period. Mallick A, Tan HL, Epstein JM, Gaudry Q, Dacks AM. bioRxiv [Preprint]. 2024 Apr 14:2024.04.14.589413. doi: 10.1101/2024.04.14.589413. PubMed 38645269.
Backbone
  Vector backbone: pACUH
  Vector type: Insect Expression
  Selectable markers: mini white
Growth in bacteria
  Bacterial resistance: Ampicillin, 100 μg/mL
  Growth temperature: 37°C
  Growth strain: DH5alpha
  Copy number: High Copy
Gene/Insert
  Gene/Insert name: 5-HT2BR
  Species: D. melanogaster (fly)
  Entrez Gene: CG42796 (a.k.a. Dmel_CG42796, CG7994, CG8007, Dmel\CG42796, Dmel_CG7994, Dmel_CG8007, anon-WO0170980.94, anon-WO0170980.95, anon-WO0170980.97, anon-WO0170980.98)
  Promoter: hsp70
  Tag / fusion protein: 7xGFP11-HA (C terminal on insert)
  Cloning method: Restriction Enzyme; 5′ cloning site unknown (unknown if destroyed)
  Sequencing primers: 5′ caagcgcagctgaacaagc
Terms and licenses: Academic/Nonprofit Terms; Industry Terms: Not Available to Industry
Depositor comments: Please visit https://doi.org/10.1101/2024.04.14.589413 for bioRxiv preprint.
How to cite: pACUH 5-HT2BR-7xGFP11-HA was a gift from Quentin Gaudry (Addgene plasmid # 221840 ; http://n2t.net/addgene:221840 ; RRID:Addgene_221840)
