[The description below was written by a language model from this plasmid's Addgene catalogue record and pLannotate feature annotations shown in this document.]
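Description:
pACUH 5-HT2BR-7xGFP11-HA is a 12.6 kb Drosophila transgenesis and insect expression plasmid built on the pACUH backbone. It is used to generate 10xUAS-5-HT2BR-7xGFP11-HA flies by site-specific integration. In bacteria it is maintained through a high-copy ColE1/pUC-type origin and selected with ampicillin via the β-lactamase gene. For fly work it carries a φC31 integrase attB site, which recombines with a genomic attP landing site. A mini-white eye-colour marker allows transformants to be identified in a white mutant background. P element 5′ and 3′ ends are also annotated, along with a few short extra mini-white fragments.

The expression cassette starts with two tandem 5X UAS blocks, giving ten Gal4 binding sites, placed upstream of the Drosophila hsp70 promoter. Transcription therefore depends on a Gal4 driver and can be restricted to chosen cell types. The insert is the D. melanogaster serotonin receptor 5-HT2B. The automated annotation marks only partial homology to mammalian 5-HT2A receptors across this region, which reflects conserved GPCR sequence and not a mammalian insert. The receptor is fused at its C terminus to seven copies of GFP11 and an HA epitope, although the feature table calls only one GFP11 unit and a partial HA match. GFP11 is the eleventh β-strand of superfolder GFP and becomes fluorescent only when complemented by GFP1-10; tandem copies are generally used to amplify that signal. The SV40 small t intron and SV40 polyadenylation signal complete the transcript. The associated study concerns the cellular targets of serotonin during an olfactory critical period. The tags would allow the receptor to be visualised by split-GFP or detected through HA, though the record does not state this use.
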