Features (pLannotate 1.2.2; 27 found; start..end, strand, type, name):
      1..229     -  CDS            mini-white (fragment): Drosophila white gene eye color pigment; white; This is a modified version of the white gene lacking part of the first intron.
    235..823     -  rep_origin     ori: high-copy-number ColE1/pMB1/pBR322/pUC origin of replication
    994..1854    -  CDS            AmpR: β-lactamase; bla; confers resistance to ampicillin, carbenicillin, and related antibiotics
   1855..1959    -  promoter       AmpR promoter: bla
   2054..2089    +  CDS            rop (fragment): Rop protein, which maintains plasmids at low copy number; rop
   2191..2241    +  misc_feature   bom (fragment): basis of mobility region from pBR322
   2434..2503    -  protein_bind   attB: attB site for the φC31 integrase (Groth et al., 2000) phage φC31 integrase
   2523..2545    +  misc_feature   bom (fragment): basis of mobility region from pBR322
   2544..3047    -  gene           mini-white (fragment): white; This modified version of the white gene lacks part of the first intron.
   3047..3279    -  misc_feature   P element 3' end: P element 3' end
   3342..3361    -  misc_feature   MCS (fragment): pUC18/19 multiple cloning site
   3360..3454    +  protein_bind   5X UAS: five tandem copies of the "ScaI site" 17-mer CGGAGTACTGTCCTCCG, an upstream activating sequence (UAS) that efficiently binds yeast Gal4 (Webster et al., 1988; Pfeiffer et al., 2010) GAL4
   3458..3479    -  misc_feature   MCS (fragment): pUC18/19 multiple cloning site
   3478..3572    +  protein_bind   5X UAS: five tandem copies of the "ScaI site" 17-mer CGGAGTACTGTCCTCCG, an upstream activating sequence (UAS) that efficiently binds yeast Gal4 (Webster et al., 1988; Pfeiffer et al., 2010) GAL4
   3591..3829    +  promoter       hsp70 promoter: Drosophila melanogaster hsp70Bb promoter
   4089..4655    +  CDS            Htr2a (fragment): 5HT2A_MOUSE - Also known as Htr2. Experimental evidence at protein level: Swiss-Prot protein existence level 1. G-protein coupled receptor for 5-hydroxytryptamine (serotonin). Also functions as a receptor for various drugs and psychoactive substances, including mescaline, psilocybin, 1-(2,5- dimethoxy-4-iodophenyl)-2-aminopropane (DOI) and lysergic acid diethylamide (LSD). Ligand binding causes a conformation change that triggers signaling via guanine nucleotide-binding proteins (G proteins) and modulates the activity of down-stream effectors. Beta-arrestin family members inhibit signaling via
   6309..6527    +  CDS            HTR2A (fragment): 5HT2A_CAVPO - Experimental evidence at protein level: Swiss-Prot protein existence level 1. G-protein coupled receptor for 5-hydroxytryptamine (serotonin). Also functions as a receptor for various drugs and psychoactive substances, including mescaline, psilocybin, 1-(2,5- dimethoxy-4-iodophenyl)-2-aminopropane (DOI) and lysergic acid diethylamide (LSD). Ligand binding causes a conformation change that triggers signaling via guanine nucleotide-binding proteins (G proteins) and modulates the activity of down-stream effectors. Beta-arrestin family members inhibit signaling via G proteins and medi
   6774..6821    +  CDS            GFP11: 11th β-strand of superfolder GFP associates with GFP(1-10), consisting of the first 10 β-strands, to reconstitute fluorescent GFP (Cabantous et al., 2005; Kamiyama et al., 2016)
   7077..7105    +  CDS            3xHA (fragment): three tandem HA epitope tags
   7216..7290    +  CDS            small t antigen (fragment): SV40 (simian virus 40) small t antigen
   7292..7357    +  intron         small t intron: SV40 (simian virus 40) small t antigen intron
   7487..7507    +  CDS            SV40 NLS: nuclear localization signal of SV40 (simian virus 40) large T antigen
   7514..7648    +  CDS            LT_POVHA (fragment): Protein inferred from homology: Swiss-Prot protein existence level 3. Isoform large T antigen is a key early protein essential for both driving viral replication and inducing cellular transformation. Plays a role in viral genome replication by driving entry of quiescent cells into the cell cycle and by autoregulating the synthesis of viral early mRNA. Displays highly oncogenic activities by corrupting the host cellular checkpoint mechanisms that guard cell division and the transcription, replication, and repair of DNA. Participates in the modulation of cellular gene expression preceeding viral
   7673..7756    +  CDS            large T antigen (fragment): large T antigen from SV40 (simian virus 40)
   7779..7913    +  polyA_signal   SV40 poly(A) signal: SV40 polyadenylation signal
   7931..12050   +  gene           mini-white: white; This modified version of the white gene lacks part of the first intron.
  12061..12646   -  misc_feature   P element 5' end: No description available
>Addgene plasmid #221840 | pACUH 5-HT2BR-7xGFP11-HA | addgene full sequence | sequence record 442859 | Addgene NGS Result
GGCCAGACCCACGTAGTCCAGCGGCAGATCGGCGGCGGAGAAGTTAAGCGTCTCCAGGATGACCTTGCCC
GAACTGGGGCACGTGGTGTTCGACGATGTGCAGCTAATTTCGCCCGGCTCCACGTCCGCCCATTGGTTAA
TCAGCAGACCCTCGTTGGCGTAACGGAACCATGAGAGGTACGACAACCATTTGAGGTATACTGGCACCGA
GCCCGAGTTCAAGAAGAAGGCGTTTTTCCATAGGCTCCGCCCCCCTGACGAGCATCACAAAAATCGACGC
TCAAGTCAGAGGTGGCGAAACCCGACAGGACTATAAAGATACCAGGCGTTTCCCCCTGGAAGCTCCCTCG
TGCGCTCTCCTGTTCCGACCCTGCCGCTTACCGGATACCTGTCCGCCTTTCTCCCTTCGGGAAGCGTGGC
GCTTTCTCATAGCTCACGCTGTAGGTATCTCAGTTCGGTGTAGGTCGTTCGCTCCAAGCTGGGCTGTGTG
CACGAACCCCCCGTTCAGCCCGACCGCTGCGCCTTATCCGGTAACTATCGTCTTGAGTCCAACCCGGTAA
GACACGACTTATCGCCACTGGCAGCAGCCACTGGTAACAGGATTAGCAGAGCGAGGTATGTAGGCGGTGC
TACAGAGTTCTTGAAGTGGTGGCCTAACTACGGCTACACTAGAAGAACAGTATTTGGTATCTGCGCTCTG
CTGAAGCCAGTTACCTTCGGAAAAAGAGTTGGTAGCTCTTGATCCGGCAAACAAACCACCGCTGGTAGCG
GTGGTTTTTTTGTTTGCAAGCAGCAGATTACGCGCAGAAAAAAAGGATCTCAAGAAGATCCTTTGATCTT
TTCTACGGGGTCTGACGCTCAGTGGAACGAAAACTCACGTTAAGGGATTTTGGTCATGAGATTATCAAAA
AGGATCTTCACCTAGATCCTTTTAAATTAAAAATGAAGTTTTAAATCAATCTAAAGTATATATGAGTAAA
CTTGGTCTGACAGTTACCAATGCTTAATCAGTGAGGCACCTATCTCAGCGATCTGTCTATTTCGTTCATC
CATAGTTGCCTGACTCCCCGTCGTGTAGATAACTACGATACGGGAGGGCTTACCATCTGGCCCCAGTGCT
GCAATGATACCGCGAGACCCACGCTCACCGGCTCCAGATTTATCAGCAATAAACCAGCCAGCCGGAAGGG
CCGAGCGCAGAAGTGGTCCTGCAACTTTATCCGCCTCCATCCAGTCTATTAATTGTTGCCGGGAAGCTAG
AGTAAGTAGTTCGCCAGTTAATAGTTTGCGCAACGTTGTTGCCATTGCTACAGGCATCGTGGTGTCACGC
TCGTCGTTTGGTATGGCTTCATTCAGCTCCGGTTCCCAACGATCAAGGCGAGTTACATGATCCCCCATGT
TGTGCAAAAAAGCGGTTAGCTCCTTCGGTCCTCCGATCGTTGTCAGAAGTAAGTTGGCCGCAGTGTTATC
ACTCATGGTTATGGCAGCACTGCATAATTCTCTTACTGTCATGCCATCCGTAAGATGCTTTTCTGTGACT
GGTGAGTACTCAACCAAGTCATTCTGAGAATAGTGTATGCGGCGACCGAGTTGCTCTTGCCCGGCGTCAA
TACGGGATAATACCGCGCCACATAGCAGAACTTTAAAAGTGCTCATCATTGGAAAACGTTCTTCGGGGCG
AAAACTCTCAAGGATCTTACCGCTGTTGAGATCCAGTTCGATGTAACCCACTCGTGCACCCAACTGATCT
TCAGCATCTTTTACTTTCACCAGCGTTTCTGGGTGAGCAAAAACAGGAAGGCAAAATGCCGCAAAAAAGG
GAATAAGGGCGACACGGAAATGTTGAATACTCATACTCTTCCTTTTTCAATATTATTGAAGCATTTATCA
GGGTTATTGTCTCATGAGCGGATACATATTTGAATGTATTTAGAAAAATAAACAAATAGGGGTTCCGCGC
ACATTTCCCCGAAAAGTGCCACCTGACGTCTAAGAAACCATTATTATCATGACATTAACCTATAAAAATA
GGCGTATCACGAGGCCCTTTCGTCTCGCGCGTTTCGGTGATGACGGTGAAAACCTCTGACACATGCAGCT
CCCGGAGACGGTCACAGCTTGTCTGTAAGCGGATGCCGGGAGCAGACAAGCCCGTCAGGGCGCGTCAGCG
GGTGTTGGCGGGTGTCGGGGCTGGCTTAACTATGCGGCATCAGAGCAGATTGTACTGAGAGTGCACCATA
TCGACATGCCCGCCGTGACCGTCGAGAACCCGCTGACGCTGCCCCGCGTATCCGCACCCGCCGACGCCGT
CGCACGTCCCGTGCTCACCGTGACCACCGCGCCCAGCGGTTTCGAGGGCGAGGGCTTCCCGGTGCGCCGC
GCGTTCGCCGGGATCAACTACCGCCACCTCGACCCGTTCATCATGATGGACCAGATGGGTGAGGTGGAGT
ACGCGCCCGGGGAGCCCAAGGGCACGCCCTGGCACCCGCACCGCGGCTTCGAGACCGTGACCTACATCGT
CGATATGCGGTGTGAAATACCGCACCGAATCGCGCGGAACTAACGACAGTCGCTCCAAGGTCGTCGAACA
AAAGGTGAATGTGTTGCGGAGAGCGGGTGGGAGACAGCGAAAGAGCAACTACGAAACGTGGTGTGGTGGA
GGTGAATTATGAAGAGGGCGCGCGATTTGAAAAGTATGTATATAAAAAATATATCCCGGTGTTTTATGTA
GCGATAAACGAGTTTTTGATGTAAGGTATGCAGGTGTGTAAGTCTTTTGGTTAGAAGACAAATCCAAAGT
CTACTTGTGGGGATGTTCGAAGGGGAAATACTTGTATTCTATAGGTCATATCTTGTTTTTATTGGCACAA
ATATAATTACATTAGCTTTTTGAGGGGGCAATAAACAGTAAACACGATGGTAATAATGGTAAAAAAAAAA
AACAAGCAGTTATTTCGGATATATGTCGGCTACTCCTTGCGTCGGGCCCGAAGTCTTAGAGCCAGATATG
CGAGCACCCGGAAGCTCACGATGAGAATGGCCAGACCATGATGAAATAACATAAGGTGGTCCCGTCGGCA
AGAGACATCCACTTAACGTATGCTTGCAATAAGTGCGAGTGAAAGGAATAGTATTCTGAGTGTCGTATTG
AGTCTGAGTGAGACAGCGATATGATTGTTGATTAACCCTTAGCATGTCCGTGGGGTTTGAATTAACTCAT
AATATTAATTAGACGAAATTATTTTTAAAGTTTTATTTTTAATAATTTGCGAGTACGCAAAGCTTGGCTG
CATCCAACGCGTTGGGAGCTCTCCGGATCCAAGCTGGCCGCGGCTCGATCCGCTTGCATGCCTGCAGGTC
GGAGTACTGTCCTCCGAGCGGAGTACTGTCCTCCGAGCGGAGTACTGTCCTCCGAGCGGAGTACTGTCCT
CCGAGCGGAGTACTGTCCTCCGAGCGGAAGCTTGCATGCCTGCAGGTCGGAGTACTGTCCTCCGAGCGGA
GTACTGTCCTCCGAGCGGAGTACTGTCCTCCGAGCGGAGTACTGTCCTCCGAGCGGAGTACTGTCCTCCG
AGCGGAGACTCTAGCGAGCGCCGGAGTATAAATAGAGGCGCTTCGTCTACGGAGCGACAATTCAATTCAA
ACAAGCAAAGTGAACACGTCGCTAAGCGAAAGCTAAGCAAATAAACAAGCGCAGCTGAACAAGCTAAACA
ATCTGCAGTAAAGTGCAAGTTAAAGTGAATCAATTAAAAGTAACCAGCAACCAAGTAAATCAACTGCAAC
TACTGAAATCTGCCAAGAAGTAATTATTGAATACAAGAAGAGAACTCTGAATAGGGAATTGGGAATTCCG
GAATTTCCTCGAGGCCACCATGGAAGAGGATGTGTATGCCTCGCTAGGTGCCTACAACGACAGCGGTGGC
GACGATTGGAGCAGCTCGGAGCACCTGGTCCTGTGGGAGGAGGATGAGACGCAGCGAACGACTGCTAATG
CCACCAGTCGGCATAATCAACTGCATGTGGCCAGGTGGAATGCCACCGGCAATGCGACCATCAGCGCGAC
CTTCGAGGACGTACCCTTCGATGCGAACAACTACTGGGCCCTATTGGCCCTCGTCCTCGTCCTGGGAACA
GCGGCCGGGAACATCCTTGTCTGCCTGGCCATCGCCTGGGAGCGCCGGCTGCAGAATGTGACCAACTACT
TCCTTATGTCGCTGGCCATCACCGATCTCATGGTCGCCGTGCTGGTCATGCCGCTGGGCATCCTTACGCT
GGTGAAAGGCTACTTTCCTTTGGGCTCGGAGCACTGCCTCACCTGGATCTGCCTGGATGTACTCTTCTGC
ACGGCCAGCATCATGCACCTGTGCACCATCTCCGTGGACAGATATTTATCGCTACGATACCCAATGCGAT
TTGGCCGGAATAAAACACGTCGGCGGGTCACTCTCAAAATTGTTTTCGTTTGGCTTCTGAGCATCGCCAT
GAGCTTGCCCTTGAGCTTGATGTACTCCAAGAATCACGCCTCGGTGCTGGTGAATGGAACTTGCCAGATA
CCGGATCCGGTGTACAAGCTGGTCGGCTCCATTGTATGCTTCTACATTCCACTGGGCGTGATGCTGCTGA
CATATTGCCTGACCGTCCGACTTTTGGCCCGGCAGCGCCAGAATCTGGGTGGTGGACAGCAGACGGCGGC
GGCCACTCCCGGATGGGCCAGTGGATGGCTCGGCCAGGCACCGGCCTTGGAACGACGATGCACCTGGCGG
CGCCTTTTGAAACCGGGTCCAGGTAACGCCTCCTCGGTGCTGCACGCACACTCGGCCAATTCAACGGATA
CGGATCTCAGCACTTTGGACAACCACGAGCTCTGGCTGCCCGATTCCAGCATAAAGGAGCCAACGCCCAC
GACCATGACGGCCTTGCATCAGTTCGGTGCCGAGATGCTGAAACTATCCCGAGGCCTGGAGTCGGTGGCC
TCGTCATCCACCACCGGCTCACCCACCAAATCCGAATTTTCCCTATCGAACCACCTGCAGCTGCAGTACC
CCAGCAGCCCACAGCGATATGCCGCCACCCACCAGCAGTCCCACCACCACAACCACCAGCAGCATCCGGC
CGGAGTTTACCACCAGCAGGCATCGCCCAAAGGTCGCCACGGAACCACAGTTCTGGGTCTGTCCACCACC
ACGCTGGGCATCGAGCGGGAGAGCACCAGGAATTCCCTGGCCAGCAGTCGCATGGGCGGCGAACAGAGCG
ATGGGACTCTTTCACAGCTTTCCCAACGATTGCGAGCGTATAAAAAGCGACGAAGAGCTTCGTCAGCTGT
TCCTGGACGTGAGAAACGTGCCGGGCATGAGGACGCAGACGAGGATGTGGAAACGCCCACGTCAACGCTG
CGCCGCCACAAGCGCCATAACAGTCTGCCCAAGAACGCACTCTATCCGCGACACACCACTGTACAGGAGA
GCCTCGATGACGACGACGACGAGGAGGAGGAGAGCGCGCAACAGAAGGATCAGCAGACGAAGTCGAAGAT
CTGCCACTCGGACACTGAGCTAGATCCTCCGCAGAAGGCGAAGCAGTGCCACATAGCCGGGCAGAATCAT
CAGTCGGACTACCTGCAGCTGCCCTCGGTTTGCACTTGTCCGTATTTTGGGGACAGACCGCTCCAGAATT
GTGTGAAATCGGCGGAGGTGAAGATTATTTCGTCCGCCTTCCGAGTGACCACCACCACGACGGCGGTGAG
CAGTTCGCCCAGCGAGATGGAGCTACTCATGTGCAGTAGTGGCAATAAAAAGTCATTGACCTCCAGTGTG
AGTGCCGGCATAACAGGTGGACCGGCAGGAGCGGCTCCAGCCACAGTTGGCTCCACCCTCAGTCCACACT
CTGCTCACAATCAGGGCAGCTCGCTGACAGTTCAGAGCGATGGTAGTGGGTACTTGGCTGCTCCGGGAAC
TCCTTGTCCTGGCCGACGAAAGTTGAGCATCTCAAAGACCGCCTCGGTGGTCACGTGGGATTCAAGTCGT
CATCGTCGGCGGGGCAGCAGTTTTGGCGGAGTGCGAACATCCCTGCTGTTGACGCCCACCAAAACAGCGA
CCACCTCCAACTCATCCACACCGTTGAGAAGATCGGCCACCTTGAGGAGTCACCAGAATATGAACTACCA
GGGAGCGGGCGAATGTGGTGGCAAGACCAGGACGACAACATCCTCACCCTGCATGTTGCAGCGTCAGCAG
ACGGTGCGATCTCATCACTCGCGGAACTCCAGCGTGATCTCCAGAAACTCCTCGCGCCACGGCAGGATCA
TCAGGCTGGAGCAGAAGGCCACCAAGGTGCTGGGAGTGGTGTTCTTTACGTTCGTAATCCTCTGGTCGCC
ATTCTTCGTCCTCAATCTCCTGCCCACGGTGTGCGCGGAGTGCGAGGAACGAATTAGCCACTGGGTCTTC
GACGTGGTCACCTGGCTGGGCTACGCTAGCTCCATGGTGAACCCCATCTTCTACACCATCTTCAACAAGG
TGTTCCGGCAGGCGTTCAAGAAGGTCCTGCTGTGTCGCTATTCGAGCACGAGTGCCTGGCGACCGAGCAG
ACTCGGCGATGGAGGAAGCGGAGGCGACGGAGGCAGCGGAGGAGGCAGCCGGGACCACATGGTGCTGCAC
GAGTACGTGAACGCCGCCGGCATCACTAGCGGAGGCGACGGAGGCAGCGGAGGAGGCAGCCGGGACCACA
TGGTGCTGCACGAGTACGTGAACGCCGCCGGCATCACTAGCGGTAGTGGCGGCCGTGACCACATGGTCCT
TCATGAGTATGTAAATGCTGCTGGGATTACAGGTGGCTCTGGAGGTAGAGATCATATGGTTCTCCACGAA
TACGTTAACGCCGCAGGCATCACTGGCGGTAGTGGAGGACGCGACCATATGGTACTACATGAATATGTCA
ATGCAGCCGGAATAACCGGAGGGTCCGGAGGCCGGGATCACATGGTGCTGCATGAGTATGTGAACGCGGC
GGGTATAACTGGTGGGTCGGGCGGACGAGACCATATGGTGCTTCACGAATACGTAAACGCAGCTGGCATT
ACTAGTTACCCATACGATGTTCCAGATTACGCTTAATAACAGACGACCGTTAAACCGGGCAAACTGAAGA
CGAATACCCACAAGTGCGCCAGTGTGGATTTTCAGGATTCCACTGCTCCGGTGCGGCCGCTAGACTAGTC
TAGAGGATCTTTGTGAAGGAACCTTACTTCTGTGGTGTGACATAATTGGACAAACTACCTACAGAGATTT
AAAGCTCTAAGGTAAATATAAAATTTTTAAGTGTATAATGTGTTAAACTACTGATTCTAATTGTTTGTGT
ATTTTAGATTCCAACCTATGGAACTGATGAATGGGAGCAGTGGTGGAATGCCTTTAATGAGGAAAACCTG
TTTTGCTCAGAAGAAATGCCATCTAGTGATGATGAGGCTACTGCTGACTCTCAACATTCTACTCCTCCAA
AAAAGAAGAGAAAGGTAGAAGACCCCAAGGACTTTCCTTCAGAATTGCTAAGTTTTTTGAGTCATGCTGT
GTTTAGTAATAGAACTCTTGCTTGCTTTGCTATTTACACCACAAAGGAAAAAGCTGCACTGCTATACAAG
AAAATTATGGAAAAATATTTGATGTATAGTGCCTTGACTAGAGATCATAATCAGCCATACCACATTTGTA
GAGGTTTTACTTGCTTTAAAAAACCTCCCACACCTCCCCCTGAACCTGAAACATAAAATGAATGCAATTG
TTGTTGTTAACTTGTTTATTGCAGCTTATAATGGTTACAAATAAAGCAATAGCATCACAAATTTCACAAA
TAAAGCATTTTTTTCACTGCATTCTAGTTGTGGTTTGTCCAAACTCATCAATGTATCTTATCATGTCTGG
ATCCACTAGAAGGCCTAATTCTAGTATGTATGTAAGTTAATAAAACCCATTTTTGCGGAAAGTAGATAAA
AAAAACATTTTTTTTTTTTACTGCACTGGATATCATTGAACTTATCTGATCAGTTTTAAATTTACTTCGA
TCCAAGGGTATTTGATGTACCAGGTTCTTTCGATTACCTCTCACTCAAAATGACATTCCACTCAAAGTCA
GCGCTGTTTGCCTCCTTCTCTGTCCACAGAAATATCGCCGTCTCTTTCGCCGCTGCGTCCGCTATCTCTT
TCGCCACCGTTTGTAGCGTTACGTAGCGTCAATGTCCGCCTTCAGTTGCATTTTGTCAGCGGTTTCGTGA
CGAAGCTCCAAGCGGTTTACGCCATCAATTAAACACAAAGTGCTGTGCCAAAACTCCTCTCGCTTCTTAT
TTTTGTTTGTTTTTTGAGTGATTGGGGTGGTGATTGGTTTTGGGTGGGTAAGCAGGGGAAAGTGTGAAAA
ATCCCGGCAATGGGCCAAGAGGATCAGGAGCTATTAATTCGCGGAGGCAGCAAACACCCATCTGCCGAGC
ATCTGAACAATGTGAGTAGTACATGTGCATACATCTTAAGTTCACTTGATCTATAGGAACTGCGATTGCA
ACATCAAATTGTCTGCGGCGTGAGAACTGCGACCCACAAAAATCCCAAACCGCAATTGCACAAACAAATA
GTGACACGAAACAGATTATTCTGGTAGCTGTTCTCGCTATATAAGACAATTTTTGAGATCATATCATGAT
CAAGACATCTAAAGGCATTCATTTTCGACTATATTCTTTTTTACAAAAAATATAACAACCAGATATTTTA
AGCTGATCCTAGATGCACAAAAAATAAATAAAAGTATAAACCTACTTCGTAGGATACTTCGGGGTACTTT
TTGTTCGGGGTTAGATGAGCATAACGCTTGTAGTTGATATTTGAGATCCCCTATCATTGCAGGGTGACAG
CGGAGCGGCTTCGCAGAGCTGCATTAACCAGGGCTTCGGGCAGGCCAAAAACTACGGCACGCTCCGGCCA
CCCAGTCCGCCGGAGGACTCCGGTTCAGGGAGCGGCCAACTAGCCGAGAACCTCACCTATGCCTGGCACA
ATATGGACATCTTTGGGGCGGTCAATCAGCCGGGCTCCGGATGGCGGCAGCTGGTCAACCGGACACGCGG
ACTATTCTGCAACGAGCGACACATACCGGCGCCCAGGAAACATTTGCTCAAGAACGGTGAGTTTCTATTC
GCAGTCGGCTGATCTGTGTGAAATCTTAATAAAGGGTCCAATTACCAATTTGAAACTCAGTTTGCGGCGT
GGCCTATCCGGGCGAACTTTTGGCCGTGATGGGCAGTTCCGGTGCCGGAAAGACGACCCTGCTGAATGCC
CTTGCCTTTCGATCGCCGCAGGGCATCCAAGTATCGCCATCCGGGATGCGACTGCTCAATGGCCAACCTG
TGGACGCCAAGGAGATGCAGGCCAGGTGCGCCTATGTCCAGCAGGATGACCTCTTTATCGGCTCCCTAAC
GGCCAGGGAACACCTGATTTTCCAAGCCATGGTGCGGATGCCACGACATCTGACCTATCGGCAGCGAGTG
GCCCGCGTGGATCAGGTGATCCAGGAGCTTTCGCTCAGCAAATGTCAGCACACGATCATCGGTGTGCCCG
GCAGGGTGAAAGGTCTGTCCGGCGGAGAAAGGAAGCGTCTGGCATTCGCCTCCGAGGCTCTAACCGATCC
GCCGCTTCTGATCTGCGATGAGCCCACCTCCGGACTGGACTCCTTTACCGCCCACAGCGTCGTCCAGGTG
CTGAAGAAGCTGTCGCAGAAGGGCAAGACCGTCATCCTGACCATTCATCAGCCGTCTTCCGAGCTGTTTG
AGCTCTTTGACAAGATCCTTCTGATGGCCGAGGGCAGGGTAGCTTTCTTGGGCACTCCCAGCGAAGCCGT
CGACTTCTTTTCCTAGTGAGTTCGATGTGTTTATTAAGGGTATCTAGTATTACATAACATCTCAACTCCT
ATCCAGCGTGGGTGCCCAGTGTCCTACCAACTACAATCCGGCGGACTTTTACGTACAGGTGTTGGCCGTT
GTGCCCGGACGGGAGATCGAGTCCCGTGATCGGATCGCCAAGATATGCGACAATTTTGCCATTAGCAAAG
TAGCCCGGGATATGGAGCAGTTGTTGGCCACCAAAAATCTGGAGAAGCCACTGGAGCAGCCGGAGAATGG
GTACACCTACAAGGCCACCTGGTTCATGCAGTTCCGGGCGGTCCTGTGGCGATCCTGGCTGTCGGTGCTC
AAGGAACCACTCCTCGTAAAAGTGCGACTTATTCAGACAACGGTGAGTGGTTCCAGTGGAAACAAATGAT
ATAACGCTTACAATTCTTGGAAACAAATTCGCTAGATTTTAGATAGAATTGCCTGATTCCACACCCTTCT
TAGTTTTTTTCAATGAGATGTATAGTTTATAGTTTTGCAGAAGATAAATAAATTTCATTTAACTCGCGAA
TATTAATGAGATGCGAGTAACATTTTAATTTGCAGATGGTTGCCATCTTGATTGGCCTCATCTTTTTGGG
CCAACAACTCACGCAAGTGGGTGTGATGAATATCAACGGAGCCATCTTCCTCTTCCTGACCAACATGACC
TTTCAAAACGTCTTTGCCACGATAAATGTAAGTCATGTTTAGAATACATTTGCATTTCAATAATTTACTA
ACTTTCTAATGAATCGATTCGATTTAGGTGTTCACCTCAGAGCTGCCAGTTTTTATGAGGGAGGCCCGAA
GTCGACTTTATCGCTGTGACACATACTTTCTGGGCAAAACGATTGCCGAATTGCCGCTTTTTCTCACAGT
GCCACTGGTCTTCACGGCGATTGCCTATCCGATGATCGGACTGCGGGCCGGAGTGCTGCACTTCTTCAAC
TGCCTGGCGCTGGTCACTCTGGTGGCCAATGTGTCAACGTCCTTCGGATATCTAATATCCTGCGCCAGCT
CCTCGACCTCGATGGCGCTGTCTGTGGGTCCGCCGGTTATCATACCATTCCTGCTCTTTGGCGGCTTCTT
CTTGAACTCGGGCTCGGTGCCAGTATACCTCAAATGGTTGTCGTACCTCTCATGGTTCCGTTACGCCAAC
GAGGGTCTGCTGATTAACCAATGGGCGGACGTGGAGCCGGGCGAAATTAGCTGCACATCGTCGAACACCA
CGTGCCCCAGTTCGGGCAAGGTCATCCTGGAGACGCTTAACTTCTCCGCCGCCGATCTGCCGCTGGACTA
CGTGGGTCTGGCCATTCTCATCGTGAGCTTCCGGGTGCTCGCATATCTGGCTCTAAGACTTCGGGCCCGA
CGCAAGGAGTAGCCGACATATATCCGAAATAACTGCTTGTTTTTTTTTTTTACCATTATTACCATCGTGT
TTACTGTTTATTGCCCCCTCAAAAAGCTAATGTAATTATATTTGTGCCAATAAAAACAAGATATGACCTA
TAGAATACAAGTATTTCCCCTTCGAACATCCCCACAAGTAGACTTTGGATTTGTCTTCTAACCAAAAGAC
TTACACACCTGCATACCTTACATCAAAAACTCGTTTATCGCTACATAAAACACCGGGATATATTTTTTAT
ATACATACTTTTCAAATCGCGCGCCCTCTTCATAATTCACCTCCACCACACCACGTTTCGTAGTTGCTCT
TTCGCTGTCTCCCACCCGCTCTCCGCAACACATTCACCTTTTGTTCGACGACCTTGGAGCGACTGTCGTT
AGTTCCGCGCGATTCGGTTCGCTCAAATGGTTCCGAGTGGTTCATTTCGTCTCAATAGAAATTAGTAATA
AATATTTGTATGTACAATTTATTTGCTCCAATATATTTGTATATATTTCCCTCACAGCTATATTTATTCT
AATTTAATATTATGACTTTTTAAGGTAATTTTTTGTGACCTGTTCGGAGTGATTAGCGTTACAATTTGAA
CTGAAAGTGACATCCAGTGTTTGTTCCTTGTGTAGATGCATCTCAAAAAAATGGTGGGCATAATAGTGTT
GTTTATATATATCAAAAATAACAACTATAATAATAAGAATACATTTAATTTAGAAAATGCTTGGATTTCA
CTGGAACTAGAATTAATTCGGCTGCTGCTCTAAACGACGCATTTCGTACTCCAAAGTACGAATTTTTTCC
CTCAAGCTCTTATTTTCATTAAACAATGAACAGGACCTAACGCACAGTCACGTTATTGTTTACATAAATG
ATTTTTTTTACTATTCAAACTTACTCTGTTTGTGTACTCCCACTGGTATAGCCTTCTTTTATCTTTTCTG
GTTCAGGCTCTATCACTTTACTAGGTACGGCATCTGCGTTGAGTCGCCTCCTTTTAAATGTCTGACCTTT
TGCAGGTGCAGCCTTCCACTGCGAATCATTAAAGTGGGTATCACAAATTTGGGAGTTTTCACCAAGGCTG
CACCCAAGGCTCTGCTCCCACAATTTTCTCTTAATAGCACACTTCGGCACGTGAATTAATTTTACTCCAG
TCACAGCTTTGCAGCAAAATTTGCAATATTTCATTTTTTTTTATTCCACGTAAGGGTTAATGTTTTCAAA
AAAAAATTCGTCCGCACACAACCTTTCCTCTCAACAAGCAAACGTGCACTGAATTTAAGTGTATACTTCG
GTAAGCTTCGGCTATCGACGGGACCACCTTATGTTATTTCATCATG
